>Addgene plasmid #16884 | pBluescript Sp5 | addgene partial sequence | sequence record 23839 | 16884 with T7
GCGGGCCCCCTCGAGTTTTTTTTTTTTTTTTTTTCTGTTAATGTTTGCTTTATTGTCATTTTTTTCCNCT
GCCGGTTCTTAAAACCATATAATGTATATAAAAAAAACTTGTCCTTTGAACTGAACATGAGAACTCTACA
TATCCTAACAACTGANGGATCTCACAGNGCTTCATTCGGGACATTTCACTCAATCACAGACAGAGTTTCA
CCGTTTCTCTGTCCAGCTTCTCTCTCTCACACACACACACACACACAGTACAAAACTTGAACTTTGACAT
CAATTTAATAAGCATTTCTCCTCTTCAAAAAATAAATCTATGTACTTTGAATAGCTCCGTCTCTCTTCTG
TATGAATGCGCATGTACAGATCATAATCTTTATTTTTTTACACAGTTTTGAGAGTTAAACAGAGAGTTTT
TTTCAATTATAGCANGCTAAAAACACCCCACAAGGAGCGAAAACTGACACTTTCATTCAACAAAAGCTAT
CGATATATATTTACAGAGTAACGAAATCTTCCACCGAAGACAGAGATCTTTAACACAAGCTTGAACTTGT
TAGCATTTTGAGTAGCTCAGGGGTGGGAAGCTCGTCCTCCTCCCCCCCAAGGGTTCCTTTAGGAACTGAG
AAAGACTTGAAAATTTTATTTACAAGTCCCCAAAAACAAACAACCTCGCAGTCAAGTCTGACAAACGTGC
TGGGCAAAAATTAATTGCATTCCAAGGTGAAGGTTTTGACGTAATTCAATATGTGTACTGTGCTGGGGCG
ATGCCNAGGAGNCGGACTTCNGNCTTNCNGGAGNGNNAGGTATCTGACGGCNNGAAAGTNGGCGG
