[The description below was written by a language model from this plasmid's Addgene catalogue record.]
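Description:
pBluescript Sp5 is a high-copy bacterial cloning plasmid carrying the full-length zebrafish (Danio rerio) sp5 cDNA, also known as bts1, in the pBluescript SK phagemid backbone (about 3 kb without insert). It is propagated in E. coli under ampicillin selection. Although catalogued as a bacterial expression vector, it works in practice as a cDNA clone and in vitro transcription template. The size of the insert is not stated, and no feature table accompanies the entry, so individual backbone elements are not itemised.

The cDNA sits between EcoRI (5′) and XhoI (3′) sites, both retained so the insert can be excised intact. According to the depositor, the clone was isolated by screening a zebrafish cDNA library built with EcoRI and XhoI linkers in the Uni-ZAP XR lambda vector, from which the pBluescript SK phagemid was recovered by excision. This explains the directional orientation of the insert. pBluescript vectors normally flank the polylinker with T3 and T7 phage RNA polymerase promoters. The record lists SP6 and T7 as sequencing primers, which does not fit the standard backbone, so the flanking promoters should be checked before use.

The stated purpose is synthesis of antisense riboprobes, typically for in situ hybridisation to map sp5 expression in embryos. sp5/bts1 encodes a buttonhead-like Sp-family factor described in the associated publication as an early regulator of pax2.1 expression during mid-hindbrain development. The depositor also notes that it is the paralog of sp5-like (sp5l).
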