Addgene plasmid #16884: pBluescript Sp5
Depositing lab: Laure Bally-Cuif. Depositing organization: Helmholtz Munich. Publication: The zebrafish buttonhead-like factor Bts1 is an early regulator of pax2.1 expression during mid-hindbrain development. Tallafuss A, Wilm TP, Crozatier M, Pfeffer P, Wassef M, Bally-Cuif L. Development. 2001 Oct . 128(20):4021-34. PubMed 11641225.
Backbone
  Vector backbone: pBluescript SK
  Backbone manufacturer: Stratagene
  Backbone size w/o insert (bp): 3000
  Vector type: Bacterial Expression
Growth in bacteria
  Bacterial resistance: Ampicillin, 100 μg/mL
  Growth temperature: 37°C
  Growth strain: DH5alpha
  Copy number: High Copy
Gene/Insert
  Gene/Insert name: sp5 (alt name: bts1)
  Species: D. rerio (zebrafish)
  GenBank ID: AF388363
  Entrez Gene: sp5 (a.k.a. bts1, fc39b01, wu:fc39b01)
  Cloning method: Restriction Enzyme; 5′ cloning site EcoRI (not destroyed); 3′ cloning site XhoI (not destroyed)
  Sequencing primers: 5′ SP6; 3′ T7
Terms and licenses: Academic/Nonprofit Terms; Industry Terms: Not Available to Industry
Depositor comments: Zebrafish sp5 (bts1) cDNA Full-length in pBluescript SK, cloned into EcoRI / XhoI. Useful for making antisense probe. Is the paralog of sp5-like (sp5l, clone 27-i2 from the Wnt8 upregulated microarray screen). The clone comes from library screening (library from Bruce Appel) and the library was constructed using EcoRI and XhoI linkers; The library was made into the Uni-ZAP XR Lambda vector, and from it Bluescript SK was excised.
How to cite: pBluescript Sp5 was a gift from Laure Bally-Cuif (Addgene plasmid # 16884 ; http://n2t.net/addgene:16884 ; RRID:Addgene_16884)
